>Addgene plasmid #112985 | mei-S332-GFP 5.6kb genomic DNA in Casper4 S123-125-3D | addgene full sequence | sequence record 217655 | Addgene NGS Result
TTGAGATCCTTTTTTTCTGCGCGTAATCTGCTGCTTGCAAACAAAAAAACCACCGCTACCAGCGGTGGTT
TGTTTGCCGGATCAAGAGCTACCAACTCTTTTTCCGAAGGTAACTGGCTTCAGCAGAGCGCAGATACCAA
ATACTGTTCTTCTAGTGTAGCCGTAGTTAGGCCACCACTTCAAGAACTCTGTAGCACCGCCTACATACCT
CGCTCTGCTAATCCTGTTACCAGTGGCTGCTGCCAGTGGCGATAAGTCGTGTCTTACCGGGTTGGACTCA
AGACGATAGTTACCGGATAAGGCGCAGCGGTCGGGCTGAACGGGGGGTTCGTGCACACAGCCCAGCTTGG
AGCGAACGACCTACACCGAACTGAGATACCTACAGCGTGAGCTATGAGAAAGCGCCACGCTTCCCGAAGG
GAGAAAGGCGGACAGGTATCCGGTAAGCGGCAGGGTCGGAACAGGAGAGCGCACGAGGGAGCTTCCAGGG
GGAAACGCCTGGTATCTTTATAGTCCTGTCGGGTTTCGCCACCTCTGACTTGAGCGTCGATTTTTGTGAT
GCTCGTCAGGGGGGCGGAGCCTATGGAAAAACGCCTTCTTCTTGAACTCGGGCTCGGTGCCAGTATACCT
CAAATGGTTGTCGTACCTCTCATGGTTCCGTTACGCCAACGAGGGTCTGCTGATTAACCAATGGGCGGAC
GTGGAGCCGGGCGAAATTAGCTGCACATCGTCGAACACCACGTGCCCCAGTTCGGGCAAGGTCATCCTGG
AGACGCTTAACTTCTCCGCCGCCGATCTGCCGCTGGACTACGTGGGTCTGGCCCATGATGAAATAACATA
AGGTGGTCCCGTCGATAGCCGAAGCTTACCGAAGTATACACTTAAATTCAGTGCACGTTTGCTTGTTGAG
AGGAAAGGTTGTGTGCGGACGAATTTTTTTTTGAAAACATTAACCCTTACGTGGAATAAAAAAAAATGAA
ATATTGCAAATTTTGCTGCAAAGCTGTGACTGGAGTAAAATTAATTCACGTGCCGAAGTGTGCTATTAAG
AGAAAATTGTGGGAGCAGAGCCTTGGGTGCAGCCTTGGTGAAAACTCCCAAATTTGTGATACCCACTTTA
ATGATTCGCAGTGGAAGGCTGCACCTGCAAAAGGTCAGACATTTAAAAGGAGGCGACTCAACGCAGATGC
CGTACCTAGTAAAGTGATAGAGCCTGAACCAGAAAAGATAAAAGAAGGCTATACCAGTGGGAGTACACAA
ACAGAGTAAGTTTGAATAGTAAAAAAAATCATTTATGTAAACAATAACGTGACTGTGCGTTAGGTCCTGT
TCATTGTTTAATGAAAATAAGAGCTTGAGGGAAAAAATTCGTACTTTGGAGTACGAAATGCGTCGTTTAG
AGCAGCAGCCGAATTAATTCTAGTTCCAGTGAAATCCAAGCATTTTCTAAATTAAATGTATTCTTATTAT
TATAGTTGTTATTTTTGATATATATAAACAACACTATTATGCCCACCATTTTTTTGAGATGCATCTACAC
AAGGAACAAACACTGGATGTCACTTTCAGTTCAAATTGTAACGCTAATCACTCCGAACAGGTCACAAAAA
ATTACCTTAAAAAGTCATAATATTAAATTAGAATAAATATAGCTGTGAGGGAAATATATACAAATATATT
GGAGCAAATAAATTGTACATACAAATATTTATTACTAATTTCTATTGAGACGAAATGAACCACTCGGAAC
CATTTGAGCGAACCGAATCGCGCGGAACTAACGACAGTCGCTCCAAGGTCGTCGAACAAAAGGTGAATGT
GTTGCGGAGAGCGGGTGGGAGACAGCGAAAGAGCAACTACGAAACGTGGTGTGGTGGAGGTGAATTATGA
AGAGGGCGCGCGATTTGAAAAGTATGTATATAAAAAATATATCCCGGTGTTTTATGTAGCGATAAACGAG
TTTTTGATGTAAGGTATGCAGGTGTGTAAGTCTTTTGGTTAGAAGACAAATCCAAAGTCTACTTGTGGGG
ATGTTCGAAGGGGAAATACTTGTATTCTATAGGTCATATCTTGTTTTTATTGGCACAAATATAATTACAT
TAGCTTTTTGAGGGGGCAATAAACAGTAAACACGATGGTAATAATGGTAAAAAAAAAAAACAAGCAGTTA
TTTCGGATATATGTCGGCTACTCCTTGCGTCGGGCCCGAAGTCTTAGAGCCAGATATGCGAGCACCCGGA
AGCTCACGATGAGAATGGCCAGACCCACGTAGTCCAGCGGCAGATCGGCGGCGGAGAAGTTAAGCGTCTC
CAGGATGACCTTGCCCGAACTGGGGCACGTGGTGTTCGACGATGTGCAGCTAATTTCGCCCGGCTCCACG
TCCGCCCATTGGTTAATCAGCAGACCCTCGTTGGCGTAACGGAACCATGAGAGGTACGACAACCATTTGA
GGTATACTGGCACCGAGCCCGAGTTCAAGAAGAAGCCGCCAAAGAGCAGGAATGGTATGATAACCGGCGG
ACCCACAGACAGCGCCATCGAGGTCGAGGAGCTGGCGCAGGATATTAGATATCCGAAGGACGTTGACACA
TTGGCCACCAGAGTGACCAGCGCCAGGCAGTTGAAGAAGTGCAGCACTCCGGCCCGCAGTCCGATCATCG
GATAGGCAATCGCCGTGAAGACCAGTGGCACTGTGAGAAAAAGCGGCAATTCGGCAATCGTTTTGCCCAG
AAAGTATGTGTCACAGCGATAAAGTCGACTTCGGGCCTCCCTCATAAAAACTGGCAGCTCTGAGGTGAAC
ACCTAAATCGAATCGATTCATTAGAAAGTTAGTAAATTATTGAAATGCAAATGTATTCTAAACATGACTT
ACATTTATCGTGGCAAAGACGTTTTGAAAGGTCATGTTGGTCAGGAAGAGGAAGATGGCTCCGTTGATAT
TCATCACACCCACTTGCGTGAGTTGTTGGCCCAAAAAGATGAGGCCAATCAAGATGGCAACCATCTGCAA
ATTAAAATGTTACTCGCATCTCATTAATATTCGCGAGTTAAATGAAATTTATTTATCTTCTGCAAAACTA
TAAACTATACATCTCATTGAAAAAAACTAAGAAGGGTGTGGAATCAGGCAATTCTATCTAAAATCTAGCG
AATTTGTTTCCAAGAATTGTAAGCGTTATATCATTTGTTTCCACTGGAACCACTCACCGTTGTCTGAATA
AGTCGCACTTTTACGAGGAGTGGTTCCTTGAGCACCGACAGCCAGGATCGCCACAGGACCGCCCGGAACT
GCATGAACCAGGTGGCCTTGTAGGTGTACCCATTCTCCGGCTGCTCCAGTGGCTTCTCCAGATTTTTGGT
GGCCAACAACTGCTCCATATCCCGGGCTACTTTGCTAATGGCAAAATTGTCGCATATCTTGGCGATCCGA
TCACGGGACTCGATCTCCCGTCCGGGCACAACGGCCAACACCTGTACGTAAAAGTCCGCCGGATTGTAGT
TGGTAGGACACTGGGCACCCACGCTGGATAGGAGTTGAGATGTTATGTAATACTAGATACCCTTAATAAA
CACATCGAACTCACTAGGAAAAGAAGTCGACGGCTTCGCTGGGAGTGCCCAAGAAAGCTACCCTGCCCTC
GGCCATCAGAAGGATCTTGTCAAAGAGCTCAAACAGCTCGGAAGACGGCTGATGAATGGTCAGGATGACG
GTCTTGCCCTTCTGCGACAGCTTCTTCAGCACCTGGACGACGCTGTGGGCGGTAAAGGAGTCCAGTCCGG
AGGTGGGCTCATCGCAGATCAGAAGCGGCGGATCGGTTAGAGCCTCGGAGGCGAATGCCAGACGCTTCCT
TTCTCCGCCGGACAGACCTTTCACCCTGCCGGGCACACCGATGATCGTGTGCTGACATTTGCTGAGCGAA
AGCTCCTGGATCACCTGATCCACGCGGGCCACTCGCTGCCGATAGGTCAGATGTCGTGGCATCCGCACCA
TGGCTTGGAAAATCAGGTGTTCCCTGGCCGTTAGGGAGCCGATAAAGAGGTCATCCTGCTGGACATAGGC
GCACCTGGCCTGCATCTCCTTGGCGTCCACAGGTTGGCCATTGAGCAGTCGCATCCCGGATGGCGATACT
TGGATGCCCTGCGGCGATCGAAAGGCAAGGGCATTCAGCAGGGTCGTCTTTCCGGCACCGGAACTGCCCA
TCACGGCCAAAAGTTCGCCCGGATAGGCCACGCCGCAAACTGAGTTTCAAATTGGTAATTGGACCCTTTA
TTAAGATTTCACACAGATCAGCCGACTGCGAATAGAAACTCACCGTTCTTGAGCAAATGTTTCCTGGGCG
CCGGTATGTGTCGCTCGTTGCAGAATAGTCCGCGTGTCCGGTTGACCAGCTGCCGCCATCCGGAGCCCGG
CTGATTGACCGCCCCAAAGATGTCCATATTGTGCCAGGCATAGGTGAGGTTCTCGGCTAGTTGGCCGCTC
CCTGAACCGGAGTCCTCCGGCGGACTGGGTGGCCGGAGCGTGCCGTAGTTTTTGGCCTGCCCGAAGCCCT
GGTTAATGCAGCTCTGCGAAGCCGCTCCGCTGTCACCCTGCAATGATAGGGGATCTCAAATATCAACTAC
AAGCGTTATGCTCATCTAACCCCGAACAAAAAGTACCCCGAAGTATCCTACGAAGTAGGTTTATACTTTT
ATTTATTTTTTGTGCATCTAGGATCAGCTTAAAATATCTGGTTGTTATATTTTTTGTAAAAAAGAATATA
GTCGAAAATGAATGCCTTTAGATGTCTTGATCATGATATGATCTCAAAAATTGTCTTATATAGCGAGAAC
AGCTACCAGAATAATCTGTTTCGTGTCACTATTTGTTTGTGCAATTGCGGTTTGGGATTTTTGTGGGTCG
CAGTTCTCACGCCGCAGACAATTTGATGTTGCAATCGCAGTTCCTATAGATCAAGTGAACTTAAGATGTA
TGCACATGTACTACTCACATTGTTCAGATGCTCGGCAGATGGGTGTTTGCTGCCTCCGCGAATTAATAGC
TCCTGATCCTCTTGGCCCATTGCCGGGATTTTTCACACTTTCCCCTGCTTACCCACCCAAAACCAATCAC
CACCCCAATCACTCAAAAAACAAACAAAAATAAGAAGCGAGAGGAGTTTTGGCACAGCACTTTGTGTTTA
ATTGATGGCGTAAACCGCTTGGAGCTTCGTCACGAAACCGCTGACAAAATGCAACTGAAGGCGGACATTG
ACGCTACGTAACGCTACAAACGGTGGCGAAAGAGATAGCGGACGCAGCGGCGAAAGAGACGGCGATATTT
CTGTGGACAGAGAAGGAGGCAAACAGCGCTGACTTTGAGTGGAATGTCATTTTGAGTGAGAGGTAATCGA
AAGAACCTGGTACATCAAATACCCTTGGATCGAAGTAAATTTAAAACTGATCAGATAAGTTCAATGATAT
CCAGTGCAGTAAAAAAAAAAAATGTTTTTTTTATCTACTTTCCGCAAAAATGGGTTTTATTAACTTACAT
ACATACTAGAATTCGGTACCGAAGAGGTTCCTGAACTTGCCATAAATTACCAAATTTCTGGGCACCGTGC
GAAATAGAATTGATAAGGTCGCTCGATAAGTCCGTACCACTTCGGATTCTGAGTGCTGAGTGATGCACTC
AATCGACTAAATGGGTACAAAGCCAAACGAGTTGGATTTACAAACAGACTCACCTTGAAGCGGGTTTCGG
TTTTCGACTGCGGTCGTAGCTTCTGTGAATGAAATTCTCGGTTCTCTGGGCTGCTGGCTGTCTTCGGTGT
TTCAGCAGGTGATTGTCGTGATTCTCTGGCGGAGATGAAACAGCATAGCAAGCGGTTCCCTAATGTATTT
TTCCGAAACTATGGTGTATAATCCGTATCCGTGTTCCTAAGTTAAGTTAATCCGCGCGCTAGATCCGTCT
ATCGTTTTTCGAGTGCACAGGTGTTGCATGTGATGTGTATCGTGTCCTGTGAGTGCGGGGGGAAAGTCCC
TCCCACTGTTGGTAAGAATTGTAGAAATGTGTAAAAGCCTGGCTAAATGCCTAAAAGACGTACAACGACG
ATACAAATCCGACTGATTTTCATTTTTACACAAACACACGCACACTGCGACAGCACACTCTCACTCACGT
ACACGCACGCACACACTGCCAGGTGGGCTGACTTCTGATTCAGTGCGATTTTCGCGTTCTGCAAGGTGTA
TCTACAACCTCCCGAAACGCGTATTCACTTCGATTTCCGGGTTCTAGCGCTGCAGCATTGTTTATCTACC
ACGGATATCCAGATTTTCTTCGCAATCGGTCGAGAAAACAATAAATTTATTGTGCAGCTTAGAGGTGTAA
GAGAAACATAGACGTATCGATGTCTCTCGATGGTTTGTGCCTATCGAAATCGGTGTCCCGCAATATACAC
AGCTTCCACTAAGCGAAATTTTAGCATTTTGGCATACGTGTAGAATTTAAATGGAAAATTACCCTTGGTA
ACGCATGTACGATCAAATTCGCACCAACTCAACGGTTCCTAATTCTTGTCGTGCAAATGAGACAAACAAA
TTTATAATTATTAAAATAAAATATATTCACATCGGATTGTATTGTTTCTTATATATATGGCCCAAAATTA
AAGAATTTCATTTTAATTAAGAGCATGGTCGGCGTTGCCATACTTTCAAAAAGTTTTCCTTAAGCTGGGG
TATATTCCAATAGCACAACAACGGTCACTCTATTTCAAAATTCAAAACAAGCTATTGGCGTCGTCTGTCT
GGATTTTGTGTATGGAATAAGTAGATCAGAAGAAGCAAATGGGATCCAAAGGAGAAGAACTTTTCACTGG
AGTTGTCCCAATTCTTGTTGAATTAGATGGTGATGTTAATGGGCACAAATTTTCTGTCAGTGGAGAGGGT
GAAGGTGATGCAACATACGGAAAACTTACCCTTAAATTTATTTGCACTACTGGAAAACTACCTGTTCCAT
GGCCAACACTTGTCACTACTTTCTCTTATGGTGTTCAATGCTTTTCAAGATACCCAGATCATATGAAACG
GCATGACTTTTTCAAGAGTGCCATGCCCGAAGGTTATGTACAGGAAAGAACTATATTTTTCAAAGATGAC
GGGAACTACAAGACACGTGCTGAAGTCAAGTTTGAAGGTGATACCCTTGTTAATAGAATCGAGTTAAAAG
GTATTGATTTTAAAGAAGATGGAAACATTCTTGGACACAAATTGGAATACAACTATAACTCACACAATGT
ATACATCATGGCAGACAAACAAAAGAATGGAATCAAAGTTAACTTCAAAATTAGACACAACATTGAAGAT
GGAAGCGTTCAACTAGCAGACCATTATCAACAAAATACTCCAATTGGCGATGGCCCTGTCCTTTTACCAG
ACAACCATTACCTGTCCACACAATCTGCCCTTTCGAAAGATCCCAACGAAAAGAGAGACCACATGGTCCT
TCTTGAGTTTGTAACAGCTGCTGGGATTACACATGGCATGGATGAACTATACAAAAGATCCAAAGTGGAG
CAGCAGTACAAGCTGCTGAATGCGGAGCTAATGGACCAAGTGCAGAAGCAGCGCTTGGAGATCGGCGAGT
ACAGGAAGCGGGTGATATCTTTGGAGCGAGAGATCATGGACATTCGGGAGGAGCACGTCCTGCAAAACCA
TCGCCAGCGCATGGAGAACATCAGTATCGTACGCAGCCTGATGCTGAGCCTGAACGTGGACTCCGATTCC
CTGGCAGTGCGTCAGGAGCCCGCTCCCGCAGCTCAGATAAACAGACCAAGCGGCCCGCGTCGCAGCTCCA
GGGAAATCTGCAAGGACATGCGACGGACGTGTGCGTTGGCCCGCACCACCAGACCAATCTCGCCAAGAAG
AGATGACGACGTGACCAGTACTGTATCGTCCACTAGTCGCCGCTCCAGCGCAGAAGTGCAGTCCGAGGTG
GTGACCACTAGGATACCAGAGGATAGAAGAGCCAACAAGGTAACTTATACTTAAATTTGATTATGCTTTT
CTTAACGATTCATTATCGGCTTGAGTACAGCCTACACCACCGCCACGAAGACCAGCGGAATTAGTGTTTG
ATGAGGACGACTCGGACGATGATTTCGACGAAGCAGTAAGCCCCGTGGAGGAGACACAGACTGAGCAAAA
TGAAGAGAACAATCGTCTGTTTAGCATTATAGAGGAAAATGGCAGTGAAGGGGAGTCCACAGACTCGTCA
TCATCATGCGAGGCCATCTATTGCGACACAACGTTTGAAAGTAGTCCGCCAAACGCCCAAGTCACCGTCA
CGCCCAGTGGACGGGCTCTGCGGGAAGTGGACACCAATATCCCTGTAGCAGTGTCCCTCAGTCGGGGAAA
AGAGACTGGGAAGGGATCATGGTTGGCTATTTCCGTAGCTGTGGAAGATTCTCCACAGGAGCCAAGCATA
CAGTGCCCACGACTGGCAGTCACCAGGCCTAGTCAATCGTCTGGAATATTTCCTGATGTCAACGGATTAA
CGCCGCGAAGAAGCCTGTTCAATGGGATAGGCAAAATGGCCGGAAGCACCAGCACTCCGAAATCCTTTCT
CGTCGAGGAAATGCCATCTATAAGAACTAGAAGCCGAACTGCGGCTAATAAGAAATCAGAAAATACGGAT
ATGTCTAGTTCTTTCTGCAACAACAGCGCAAGGCCGAGTAGAAGCTGCAGGCCCACCAGTTTGGTGGAGC
CAAGTCTGAAGAACAAGTTGCGCAATGGCTCGAAAGGCAAGGCCAAGGCCAAAAAGTAGATAGACGAATT
TTTTAATAGGCTTTAATGTTGTTTCTGTAATTTCATTGGTTTTCAATACCACTTTTTACCATTTTTAATA
TGAATAATATTTTTAAATCGTCAGGCCCTGATAAGTTTAATTTATAGACTAAAAGCTGACATCGGATTAC
TTTTTGCCTGCAATAGAGGGCATATTCAGTTCATCCAGCGCTATCGGAAGGAAGACACTCCATCATCATC
ATCACCCAAAGATGCCAATAGGAATTTAAAAGTACGTCTAATTTTTACATGTTCATTTGTGAATAAAACA
ACGTTTCAATTAATTATTTGTTAATACGCTTTTAGGGGAACTCATTTTATAGATTCCTCTTAGATGCAAA
CTACGTTTATTCGCACAAAGTTGTTGGAAACATTTACAAAAGACTCTGAAGAACAAAGTACAATTACAAT
TACAATTAAATACAGTAGCAAAAGGGTAATGATTATACGTAGGTAGGCGATAATTGCACTTCTTTTAGAC
TACCTCGAACTTGCCCATACAACAGTTGAGATGGTCTCCTGCATGGTTGTGGCTTGGCTGCTCCGTGTTC
TCCTTGATCTCGCTGATAATGTCCTGTATCTTGTTGATGATCTGTTGCGAGTTTTCACCTTCGCCAGGAG
TGTGTTCGCTACCTGCGGCCGCTTCTGGTTGCTTTGCCTGGGCGGCATCTGCGGGTAGCTCCACGCCCAA
ACTGACCACCAGCTTGTTTAGTGCCTCAATCTTCTCGCGCAGCTGCTCTCGCTCCGCTTGCAAGAGACGC
ATTTGGGCGGCCTTCTCGTACTCACGCTGCTTTAGCATGCGCCTCTGCGTTTGATAGAGGGCAATGTACT
CGCCAATCGTTTCGGTTTCGCTCTGCAGCTGGAGCACCAGATGCTCCAGGCTGTGCTTCTCCTCCGTCAA
GTCGGCGACCTGGCTGATCAGTGTGGTGAAACGCGATTGCAAGCGTTCCACGGCCTCGGCGGTGGGCAGC
GTTTCAGCTGCTTGTCTGTGGGCGTGGTTCTGGCCGTGATCATGTGGATGATCATGCTGATGATCGTGTG
GATGGCTATGTGAATGATCATGTGTGTGATCGTGCGGATGATCATGTGGATGACCATGATCACCAGCATT
ATGATGGTTATGTTCATGGGAATGATCGTGGTCATTATCATGACAATGACCGTCGGAATGCTGATGAGAG
TGATCGTGCGAATGATTATGCAAAAGACCAACTTCCTTCGCTTCCTCTGCTTCGTTTTCCGGTGCATCTG
CTCCATTCTCTTTTTCGGTTTCCTCACCGGCGTGATAAGCTTTTGCCTGAAAGAAATGATAATGGGATAT
AAAGTCAGTTAAATTTTAATCCCAGTCCAACCCACCTCATAATGCCTGAGACGGTCCAGCTGCTGTTGCA
ACATTAACTGCTGACGTTGTAGTTCCACGTTCTCGTGCGATAGTCTAATCATTTCCTCATCCTTGAACTT
AAAGCGCTCCTCATTTGCTTGAAGCTTTTGCTCCATGCTGTTGTAGTTCTGGCGGATTTCTCGGTTGGCA
AACTCTTCTGAATCCAAGCGGATGACCAGCTCGGCTTTGTCGTTTGTCAACTGAACAAATCGCTGCTGCA
GTTCGTCCAACTGGTTTTTCATCTCTACATTCTGGGTTAGGGCACGCGATGCGGCCACTTTGTCTGACTC
CATGGTGGCCAACAGCTTGGACTGATCGGGCTGCTCAGCTTGCAAGCGTTCGAGTTGCTTTTCCAACTCG
TCTAAAGCCGAGTTCTTTAACTGCAGCTGATCGTCCTGCGACTTGATCTTCAGCTGGAATTCGTGGCGCT
CAAACTCGAAGTTTTCGATCTGCTCTTTCAAGACAGCCAGTTCATCTTTTAAGGCTTTCTGAAATTGAAC
TAGGAGATTAAACAGGTTTTCCATATTTTTTTGGCTTACTTACCTGCTCGCTGGTTTCTTCCTTGGATGG
CTGCACTTGACTGGCCTCTTTAAATTGGGCCTGCAGGCTGATGTTCTTTTGTATATCCCGCTCCAGGGCG
CCCACGTGCTCCACAAGCTGGCGTTCTCGCTCCCTCAGTGAGTTCAGTACCTCTGAGAGTTCTGTGTTTC
GTTCGTTGAGCTTGGCGATCTCGCCACTCTGATGCTGCACATAGTTTTGATACTGACCAGCTGCCTGCTC
CTTGTCCTGCGTTAGTTGACCCACCATCGCTTGGAGGTCGCGTATCTGTTGCTCGTACATGTATTGTGTT
TGCACCAGCGACTCCACTCGGTTGTCTGTGGTGACGCTAGACTCGTCTGAGAGCTGCCGCAGCTTCAGCT
GCGCCATCTCGAGTTCGTTCGATTTTTGGGAAAGCTGTTGCTGCAGTTCCTCTTGATGCTGGTTGCTCTG
CTTTAGCTGGGCCTCTAGTTCGTTGAGATGCGACTGTTGGTCCTTGATTTGTGCCTGCGATTGTAGCAGT
TGTGCCTGGAGTTGCGCGTACTGCTGTCGCTGCTGCTCACCGGTCGACTGTTGATCCTGGCAGTGCTGTT
GTAGCTGCTCCAGACGCAATTGATTCTGATCCTTGAGGATGCGAAGCTCCTCCAGCTCTAGCTCACGCTC
CCGGCAAGCCAGGCGAACCTTGGTCAGCTCCGCATTGAGCTGGGCCTTTTCAGCGATGATCACCTGGATG
GCCTGCAAGCTAGAGGCATCTGCCAGTCCACCATTGTGTTCCGACTCGTTTTGGGCAAAATAAGAAGCGG
CTGTGGGCAGGGCAGACTGCTCCGGCGGCTGCGTCCCACCTGCTCCTCCACCGTTCACATTTATCTCGCT
GTCTGACCGTTCCGACAGATTGCTGGATATGCTCACAGTGGACGAGTGCGATTGCGTGGTGGCAGCCACC
GGCTCCTCTGCTCCCGGCTGCCCATTGTTGTTGCTGGCGCGCTGCTGGTACTCCTTCAGCTGTGTCCACA
GAAGCGTGTTAAACAAAATCAATATTAGTCGGCCAATATGTGTCCACGTCACAAGAGCAAAACAATTGTG
TGTGGCACTGGTTGTCGCACCTTTTTCCTTGCCGCGGCCAACTTCTGCGCCTTGGCATCCTGCGTGTCAT
CGGGCATGTCCTTCGGGGTCAGCAGCGGTACCCGCCCGGGGATCAGATCCGCGGCCGCCTCGAGGTCGAC
CTGCAGCCAAGCTTTGCGTACTCGCAAATTATTAAAAATAAAACTTTAAAAATAATTTCGTCTAATTAAT
ATTATGAGTTAATTCAAACCCCACGGACATGCTAAGGGTTAATCAACAATCATATCGCTGTCTCACTCAG
ACTCAATACGACACTCAGAATACTATTCCTTTCACTCGCACTTATTGCAAGCATACGTTAAGTGGATGTC
TCTTGCCGACGGGACCACCTTATGTTATTTCATCATGGTCTGGCCATTCTCATCGTGAGCTTCCGGGTGC
TCGCATATCTGGCTCTAAGACTTCGGGCCCGACGCAAGGAGTAGCCGACATATATCCGAAATAACTGCTT
GTTTTTTTTTTTTACCATTATTACCATCGTGTTTACTGTTTATTGCCCCCTCAAAAAGCTAATGTAATTA
TATTTGTGCCAATAAAAACAAGATATGACCTATAGAATACAAGTATTTCCCCTTCGAACATCCCCACAAG
TAGACTTTGGATTTGTCTTCTAACCAAAAGACTTACACACCTGCATACCTTACATCAAAAACTCGTTTAT
CGCTACATAAAACACCGGGATATATTTTTTATATACATACTTTTCAAATCGCGCGCCCTCTTCATAATTC
ACCTCCACCACACCACGTTTCGTAGTTGCTCTTTCGCTGTCTCCCACCCGCTCTCCGCAACACATTCACC
TTTTGTTCGACGACCTTGGAGCGACTGTCGTTAGTTCCGCGCGATTCGGTGCGGTATTTCACACCGCATA
TGGTGCACTCTCAGTACAATCTGCTCTGATGCCGCATAGTTAAGCCAGCCCCGACACCCGCCAACACCCG
CTGACGCGCCCTGACGGGCTTGTCTGCTCCCGGCATCCGCTTACAGACAAGCTGTGACCGTCTCCGGGAG
CTGCATGTGTCAGAGGTTTTCACCGTCATCACCGAAACGCGCGAGACGAAAGGGCCTCGTGATACGCCTA
TTTTTATAGGTTAATGTCATGATAATAATGGTTTCTTAGACGTCAGGTGGCACTTTTCGGGGAAATGTGC
GCGGAACCCCTATTTGTTTATTTTTCTAAATACATTCAAATATGTATCCGCTCATGAGACAATAACCCTG
ATAAATGCTTCAATAATATTGAAAAAGGAAGAGTATGAGTATTCAACATTTCCGTGTCGCCCTTATTCCC
TTTTTTGCGGCATTTTGCCTTCCTGTTTTTGCTCACCCAGAAACGCTGGTGAAAGTAAAAGATGCTGAAG
ATCAGTTGGGTGCACGAGTGGGTTACATCGAACTGGATCTCAACAGCGGTAAGATCCTTGAGAGTTTTCG
CCCCGAAGAACGTTTTCCAATGATGAGCACTTTTAAAGTTCTGCTATGTGGCGCGGTATTATCCCGTATT
GACGCCGGGCAAGAGCAACTCGGTCGCCGCATACACTATTCTCAGAATGACTTGGTTGAGTACTCACCAG
TCACAGAAAAGCATCTTACGGATGGCATGACAGTAAGAGAATTATGCAGTGCTGCCATAACCATGAGTGA
TAACACTGCGGCCAACTTACTTCTGACAACGATCGGAGGACCGAAGGAGCTAACCGCTTTTTTGCACAAC
ATGGGGGATCATGTAACTCGCCTTGATCGTTGGGAACCGGAGCTGAATGAAGCCATACCAAACGACGAGC
GTGACACCACGATGCCTGTAGCAATGGCAACAACGTTGCGCAAACTATTAACTGGCGAACTACTTACTCT
AGCTTCCCGGCAACAATTAATAGACTGGATGGAGGCGGATAAAGTTGCAGGACCACTTCTGCGCTCGGCC
CTTCCGGCTGGCTGGTTTATTGCTGATAAATCTGGAGCCGGTGAGCGTGGGTCTCGCGGTATCATTGCAG
CACTGGGGCCAGATGGTAAGCCCTCCCGTATCGTAGTTATCTACACGACGGGGAGTCAGGCAACTATGGA
TGAACGAAATAGACAGATCGCTGAGATAGGTGCCTCACTGATTAAGCATTGGTAACTGTCAGACCAAGTT
TACTCATATATACTTTAGATTGATTTAAAACTTCATTTTTAATTTAAAAGGATCTAGGTGAAGATCCTTT
TTGATAATCTCATGACCAAAATCCCTTAACGTGAGTTTTCGTTCCACTGAGCGTCAGACCCCGTAGAAAA
GATCAAAGGATCTTC
Features (pLannotate 1.2.2; 15 found; start..end, strand, type, name):
      1..589     +  rep_origin     ori: high-copy-number ColE1/pMB1/pBR322/pUC origin of replication
    595..823     +  CDS            mini-white (fragment): Drosophila white gene eye color pigment; white; This is a modified version of the white gene lacking part of the first intron.
    824..1409    +  misc_feature   P element 5' end: No description available
   1420..5539    -  gene           mini-white: white; This modified version of the white gene lacks part of the first intron.
   6829..7545    +  CDS            sg12: sg12 is a basic (constitutively fluorescent) long stokes shift fluorescent protein published in 1997, derived from Aequorea victoria.
   7549..8025    +  CDS            mei-S332 (fragment): SGO1_DROME - Experimental evidence at protein level: Swiss-Prot protein existence level 1. Plays a central role in chromosome cohesion during meiosis and mitosis by preventing premature dissociation of cohesin complex from centromeres after prophase, when most of cohesin complex dissociates from chromosomes arms. May act by protecting or Rad21 from cleavage by Sse/separase. Required during meiosis in both males and females. From Drosophila melanogaster (Fruit fly).
   8078..8806    +  CDS            mei-S332 (fragment): SGO1_DROME - Experimental evidence at protein level: Swiss-Prot protein existence level 1. Plays a central role in chromosome cohesion during meiosis and mitosis by preventing premature dissociation of cohesin complex from centromeres after prophase, when most of cohesin complex dissociates from chromosomes arms. May act by protecting or Rad21 from cleavage by Sse/separase. Required during meiosis in both males and females. From Drosophila melanogaster (Fruit fly).
   9602..9784    -  CDS            Golga2 (fragment): GOGA2_MOUSE - Experimental evidence at protein level: Swiss-Prot protein existence level 1. Peripheral membrane component of the cis-Golgi stack that acts as a membrane skeleton that maintains the structure of the Golgi apparatus, and as a vesicle thether that facilitates vesicle fusion to the Golgi membrane (PubMed:28028212). Required for normal protein transport from the endoplasmic reticulum to the Golgi apparatus and the cell membrane (PubMed:28028212). Together with p115/USO1 and STX5, involved in vesicle tethering and fusion at the cis-Golgi membrane to maintain the stacked and inter-con
  10183..10665   -  CDS            Golga2 (fragment): GOGA2_RAT - Experimental evidence at protein level: Swiss-Prot protein existence level 1. Peripheral membrane component of the cis-Golgi stack that acts as a membrane skeleton that maintains the structure of the Golgi apparatus, and as a vesicle thether that facilitates vesicle fusion to the Golgi membrane (PubMed:9150144, PubMed:20197635). Required for normal protein transport from the endoplasmic reticulum to the Golgi apparatus and the cell membrane (By similarity). Together with p115/USO1 and STX5, involved in vesicle tethering and fusion at the cis-Golgi membrane to maintain the stacked a
  11985..12217   +  misc_feature   P element 3' end: P element 3' end
  12217..12720   +  gene           mini-white (fragment): white; This modified version of the white gene lacks part of the first intron.
  12719..12788   -  misc_feature   bom (fragment): basis of mobility region from pBR322
  12890..12925   -  CDS            rop (fragment): Rop protein, which maintains plasmids at low copy number; rop
  13020..13124   +  promoter       AmpR promoter: bla
  13125..13985   +  CDS            AmpR: β-lactamase; bla; confers resistance to ampicillin, carbenicillin, and related antibiotics
