[The description below was written by a language model from this plasmid's Addgene catalogue record and pLannotate feature annotations shown in this document.]
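Description:
mei-S332-GFP 5.6kb genomic DNA in Casper4 S123-125-3D is a P element transformation vector built on the pCaSpeR4 backbone, intended for germline insertion of a tagged, mutated mei-S332 genomic fragment into the Drosophila melanogaster genome. In bacteria the roughly 14.2 kb plasmid replicates from a high-copy ColE1/pUC-type origin and is selected with ampicillin through the β-lactamase gene and its promoter. The annotated P element 5' and 3' ends flank the transposable unit. Between them lie the mini-white gene, an eye-colour marker lacking part of the first intron that allows transformant flies to be recognised in a white mutant background, and the mei-S332 insert. Integration requires P transposase supplied from another source, since none is annotated here.

The payload is a 5.6 kb genomic fragment cloned at KpnI, carrying mei-S332, which encodes the Drosophila Shugoshin protein that protects centromeric cohesion in meiosis and mitosis. The feature table shows an Aequorea-derived fluorescent protein coding sequence (auto-labelled sg12, consistent with the GFP in the record) immediately upstream of two mei-S332 coding fragments separated by a short gap, probably an intron. This fits the catalogue's N-terminal GFP placement. No heterologous promoter is annotated, so expression presumably relies on regulatory sequences within the genomic fragment, although the record does not state this. The Golga2-like hits downstream are probably homology matches to a neighbouring fly gene in the fragment rather than mammalian sequence. The S123-125-3D designation suggests serines 123 to 125 changed to aspartate, a typical phosphomimetic design. The associated work concerns regulation of MEI-S332 centromere localisation and sister-chromatid cohesion in meiosis.
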