Addgene plasmid #112985: mei-S332-GFP 5.6kb genomic DNA in Casper4 S123-125-3D
Purpose: In P element vector for transposon insertion of mei-S332-GFP 5.6kb genomic DNA (S123-125-3D) into Drosophila genome
Depositing lab: Terry Orr-Weaver. Depositing organization: Whitehead Institute for Biomedical Research. Publication: Regulation of centromere localization of the Drosophila Shugoshin MEI-S332 and sister-chromatid cohesion in meiosis. Nogueira C, Kashevsky H, Pinto B, Clarke A, Orr-Weaver TL. G3 (Bethesda). 2014 Jul 31;4(10):1849-58. doi: 10.1534/g3.114.012823. PubMed 25081981.
Backbone
  Vector backbone: pCaSpeR4
  Vector type: P insertion vector
Growth in bacteria
  Bacterial resistance: Ampicillin, 100 μg/mL
  Growth temperature: 37°C
  Growth strain: DH5alpha
  Copy number: High Copy
Gene/Insert
  Gene/Insert name: mei-S332
  Species: D. melanogaster (fly)
  Mutation: S123-125-3D
  Entrez Gene: mei-S332 (a.k.a. Dmel_CG5303, BEST:LD13774, CG5303, Dmel\CG5303, MEI-S322, MEI-S332, Mei-S332, Mei-S332/Shugoshin, MeiS332, mei-S322, mei-s332, meiS322, meiS332)
  Tag / fusion protein: GFP (N terminal on insert)
  Cloning method: Restriction Enzyme; 5′ cloning site KpnI (unknown if destroyed); 3′ cloning site KpnI (unknown if destroyed)
Terms and licenses: Academic/Nonprofit Terms; Industry Terms: Not Available to Industry
How to cite: mei-S332-GFP 5.6kb genomic DNA in Casper4 S123-125-3D was a gift from Terry Orr-Weaver (Addgene plasmid # 112985 ; http://n2t.net/addgene:112985 ; RRID:Addgene_112985)
